>Addgene plasmid #222656 | pCDNA3-FLAG-Regnase-3-HA_full-length | addgene full sequence | sequence record 450667 | Addgene NGS Result
GCGGCGGCTGCATACGCTTGATCCGGCTACCTGCCCATTCGACCACCAAGCGAAACATCGCATCGAGCGA
GCACGTACTCGGATGGAAGCCGGTCTTGTCGATCAGGATGATCTGGACGAAGAGCATCAGGGGCTCGCGC
CAGCCGAACTGTTCGCCAGGCTCAAGGCGCGCATGCCCGACGGCGAGGATCTCGTCGTGACCCATGGCGA
TGCCTGCTTGCCGAATATCATGGTGGAAAATGGCCGCTTTTCTGGATTCATCGACTGTGGCCGGCTGGGT
GTGGCGGACCGCTATCAGGACATAGCGTTGGCTACCCGTGATATTGCTGAAGAGCTTGGCGGCGAATGGG
CTGACCGCTTCCTCGTGCTTTACGGTATCGCCGCTCCCGATTCGCAGCGCATCGCCTTCTATCGCCTTCT
TGACGAGTTCTTCTGAGCGGGACTCTGGGGTTCGAAATGACCGACCAAGTGACGCCCAACCTGCCATCAC
GAGATTTCGATTCCACCGCCGCCTTCTATGAAAGGTTGGGCTTCGGAATCGTTTTCCGGGACGCCGGCTG
GATGATCCTCCAGCGCGGGGATCTCATGCTGGAGTTCTTCGCCCACCCCAACTTGTTTATTGCAGCTTAT
AATGGTTACAAATAAAGCAATAGCATCACAAATTTCACAAATAAAGCATTTTTTTCACTGCATTCTAGTT
GTGGTTTGTCCAAACTCATCAATGTATCTTATCATGTCTGTATACCGTCGACCTCTAGCTAGAGCTTGGC
GTAATCATGGTCATAGCTGTTTCCTGTGTGAAATTGTTATCCGCTCACAATTCCACACAACATACGAGCC
GGAAGCATAAAGTGTAAAGCCTGGGGTGCCTAATGAGTGAGCTAACTCACATTAATTGCGTTGCGCTCAC
TGCCCGCTTTCCAGTCGGGAAACCTGTCGTGCCAGCTGCATTAATGAATCGGCCAACGCGCGGGGAGAGG
CGGTTTGCGTATTGGGCGCTCTTCCGCTTCCTCGCTCACTGACTCGCTGCGCTCGGTCGTTCGGCTGCGG
CGAGCGGTATCAGCTCACTCAAAGGCGGTAATACGGTTATCCACAGAATCAGGGGATAACGCAGGAAAGA
ACATGTGAGCAAAAGGCCAGCAAAAGGCCAGGAACCGTAAAAAGGCCGCGTTGCTGGCGTTTTTCCATAG
GCTCCGCCCCCCTGACGAGCATCACAAAAATCGACGCTCAAGTCAGAGGTGGCGAAACCCGACAGGACTA
TAAAGATACCAGGCGTTTCCCCCTGGAAGCTCCCTCGTGCGCTCTCCTGTTCCGACCCTGCCGCTTACCG
GATACCTGTCCGCCTTTCTCCCTTCGGGAAGCGTGGCGCTTTCTCATAGCTCACGCTGTAGGTATCTCAG
TTCGGTGTAGGTCGTTCGCTCCAAGCTGGGCTGTGTGCACGAACCCCCCGTTCAGCCCGACCGCTGCGCC
TTATCCGGTAACTATCGTCTTGAGTCCAACCCGGTAAGACACGACTTATCGCCACTGGCAGCAGCCACTG
GTAACAGGATTAGCAGAGCGAGGTATGTAGGCGGTGCTACAGAGTTCTTGAAGTGGTGGCCTAACTACGG
CTACACTAGAAGAACAGTATTTGGTATCTGCGCTCTGCTGAAGCCAGTTACCTTCGGAAAAAGAGTTGGT
AGCTCTTGATCCGGCAAACAAACCACCGCTGGTAGCGGTGGTTTTTTTGTTTGCAAGCAGCAGATTACGC
GCAGAAAAAAAGGATCTCAAGAAGATCCTTTGATCTTTTCTACGGGGTCTGACGCTCAGTGGAACGAAAA
CTCACGTTAAGGGATTTTGGTCATGAGATTATCAAAAAGGATCTTCACCTAGATCCTTTTAAATTAAAAA
TGAAGTTTTAAATCAATCTAAAGTATATATGAGTAAACTTGGTCTGACAGTTACCAATGCTTAATCAGTG
AGGCACCTATCTCAGCGATCTGTCTATTTCGTTCATCCATAGTTGCCTGACTCCCCGTCGTGTAGATAAC
TACGATACGGGAGGGCTTACCATCTGGCCCCAGTGCTGCAATGATACCGCGAGACCCACGCTCACCGGCT
CCAGATTTATCAGCAATAAACCAGCCAGCCGGAAGGGCCGAGCGCAGAAGTGGTCCTGCAACTTTATCCG
CCTCCATCCAGTCTATTAATTGTTGCCGGGAAGCTAGAGTAAGTAGTTCGCCAGTTAATAGTTTGCGCAA
CGTTGTTGCCATTGCTACAGGCATCGTGGTGTCACGCTCGTCGTTTGGTATGGCTTCATTCAGCTCCGGT
TCCCAACGATCAAGGCGAGTTACATGATCCCCCATGTTGTGCAAAAAAGCGGTTAGCTCCTTCGGTCCTC
CGATCGTTGTCAGAAGTAAGTTGGCCGCAGTGTTATCACTCATGGTTATGGCAGCACTGCATAATTCTCT
TACTGTCATGCCATCCGTAAGATGCTTTTCTGTGACTGGTGAGTACTCAACCAAGTCATTCTGAGAATAG
TGTATGCGGCGACCGAGTTGCTCTTGCCCGGCGTCAATACGGGATAATACCGCGCCACATAGCAGAACTT
TAAAAGTGCTCATCATTGGAAAACGTTCTTCGGGGCGAAAACTCTCAAGGATCTTACCGCTGTTGAGATC
CAGTTCGATGTAACCCACTCGTGCACCCAACTGATCTTCAGCATCTTTTACTTTCACCAGCGTTTCTGGG
TGAGCAAAAACAGGAAGGCAAAATGCCGCAAAAAAGGGAATAAGGGCGACACGGAAATGTTGAATACTCA
TACTCTTCCTTTTTCAATATTATTGAAGCATTTATCAGGGTTATTGTCTCATGAGCGGATACATATTTGA
ATGTATTTAGAAAAATAAACAAATAGGGGTTCCGCGCACATTTCCCCGAAAAGTGCCACCTGACGTCGAC
GGATCGGGAGATCTCCCGATCCCCTATGGTGCACTCTCAGTACAATCTGCTCTGATGCCGCATAGTTAAG
CCAGTATCTGCTCCCTGCTTGTGTGTTGGAGGTCGCTGAGTAGTGCGCGAGCAAAATTTAAGCTACAACA
AGGCAAGGCTTGACCGACAATTGCATGAAGAATCTGCTTAGGGTTAGGCGTTTTGCGCTGCTTCGCGATG
TACGGGCCAGATATACGCGTTGACATTGATTATTGACTAGTTATTAATAGTAATCAATTACGGGGTCATT
AGTTCATAGCCCATATATGGAGTTCCGCGTTACATAACTTACGGTAAATGGCCCGCCTGGCTGACCGCCC
AACGACCCCCGCCCATTGACGTCAATAATGACGTATGTTCCCATAGTAACGCCAATAGGGACTTTCCATT
GACGTCAATGGGTGGAGTATTTACGGTAAACTGCCCACTTGGCAGTACATCAAGTGTATCATATGCCAAG
TACGCCCCCTATTGACGTCAATGACGGTAAATGGCCCGCCTGGCATTATGCCCAGTACATGACCTTATGG
GACTTTCCTACTTGGCAGTACATCTACGTATTAGTCATCGCTATTACCATGGTGATGCGGTTTTGGCAGT
ACATCAATGGGCGTGGATAGCGGTTTGACTCACGGGGATTTCCAAGTCTCCACCCCATTGACGTCAATGG
GAGTTTGTTTTGGCACCAAAATCAACGGGACTTTCCAAAATGTCGTAACAACTCCGCCCCATTGACGCAA
ATGGGCGGTAGGCGTGTACGGTGGGAGGTCTATATAAGCAGAGCTCTCTGGCTAACTAGAGAACCCACTG
CTTACTGGCTTATCGAAATTAATACGACTCACTATAGGGAGACCCAAGCTTGGTACCGAGCTCGGATCCA
CTAGTAACGGCCGCCAGTGTGTTCGAATTCGCCACCATGGATTATAAAGATGATGATGATAAAGGCTCCT
CCGGCATGGCTGCGGAGAAGACATTGCAGGAATACGGGGTGCTTTGCATTCAAGAATACAGGAAAAGCAG
CAAAGTGGAGTCAAGTGCACGGAACAGCTTCATGGGCCTGAAGGATCACCTGGGGCATGATCTTGGCCAT
CTTTATATGGAGAGCACTGACCCACAGATGAGTGCAGCTGTGCCTTGGCCTATGGTAGAGAAACCAACAA
TGGATACAGTCAATTCGGGGAAGGAAGGAAAAGGGGTGTCAGAAGAGAATGTGAGCTCCGGCGACTCTGA
GGGAAGCACGAGTTCTGATCATGAGTCAGAACAACTGAGTAGCCTTTCGGTAGAGCCATGCTCATTAACC
AAGACTCACAGACAGCTATGTCGCTCTCCCTGCTTAGAGCCTCGCCTACTGAAACACAGTGACATTTTGC
AAGACTTTAAACCAGAAGAGTCCCAGACTCCATCTAAGGAAGTGAAGAAACCCCCTGATGTGGTTCGAGA
ATACCAAACAAAACTGGAGTTTGCACTTAAGTTAGGTTATTCTGAAGAACAGGTCCAGCTTGTGCTAAAC
AAACTTGGTACTGATGCTTTAATCAATGATATATTGGGAGAACTTGTCAAACTTGGAAATAAAAGTGAAG
CCGATCAAACAGTTAGTACTATTAACAGCGTAATGCGAGAAACCTCATCCCTGGAGTCTCAGAGGTCTGA
ATCTCCAATGCAAGAGGTTGTAGTAGATGACGGTGAGAATCTGAGACCAGTAGTTATTGATGGCAGCAAT
GTGGCAATGAGCCATGGAAACAAAGAAGTATTCTCGTGCCGAGGAATAAAATTGGCGGTGGATTGGTTTT
TGGAAAGAGGCCATAAAGATATCACGGTCTTTGTTCCTGCTTGGAGAAAAGAACAGTCCCGCCCTGACGC
CCTCATCACAGATCAGGAAATTTTACGTAAACTAGAGAAGGAAAAAATCCTGGTATTCACACCATCACGG
CGTGTCCAGGGCAGGCGAGTGGTGTGCTATGATGACAGATTCATCGTGAAGCTGGCTTTTGAGTCCGATG
GTATAATTGTGTCCAATGATAACTACAGAGATTTGGCAAATGAGAAACCAGAATGGAAGAAGTTCATAGA
TGAGCGGTTATTGATGTATTCCTTTGTCAATGACAAGTTCATGCCCCCAGATGACCCTCTTGGCAGACAT
GGCCCAAGTCTGGATAATTTTCTGAGGAAGAAACCCATTGTTCCTGAGCACAAAAAGCAGCCTTGTCCCT
ATGGAAAGAAGTGTACGTATGGACACAAGTGCAAATACTACCACCCAGAAAGGGGCAGTCAGCCTCAGCG
GTCAGTGGCTGATGAACTTCGTGCCATGTCTAGAAACACAGCAGCCAAAACTACAAATGAAGGGGGACTG
GTGAAAAGCAACAGTGTTCCTTGCAGCACCAAGGCAGACAGCACTTCGGATGTTAAACGCGGTGCTCCAA
AGAGGCAGTCAGACCCAAGCATAAGGACTCACGTCTACCAAGACATAGAGGAGAAGCTTCCCACCAAAAA
CAAGTTGGAAACCAGGTCTGTACCTTCCTTAGTTAGTATCCCGGCCACTTCTACTGCAAAACCCCAAAGC
ACTACACCTTTAAGCAATGGCCTTCCATCTGGAGTTCATTTCCCACCTCAGGATCAAAGACCACAGGGAC
AATACCCTCCAATGATGATGGCAACCAAAAATCATGGAACGCCAATGCCTTATGAACAGTATCCAAAATG
TGACTCCCCTGTTGACGTTGGATATTATTCCATGTTGAATGCATATTCTAATCTGAGTATCTCAGGCCCC
CGAAGTCCTGAAAGGCGTTTCTCACTAGACACTGATTACAGAGTAAACTCTGTGGCTTCAGACTGCAGCA
GTGAAGGGAGCATGAGTTGTGGGAGCAGCGACTCCTACGTGGGGTACAATGACCGCTCCTATGTCAGCTC
TCCTGACCCACAGCTGGAAGAGAGTCTCAAGTGTCAGCACATGCACCCCCACAGCCGCCTTAATTCCCAG
CCCTTCCTGCAGAATTTCCACGATCCCTTAACCAGAGTCCAGAGTTACAGTCACGAAGAACCAAAGTTCC
ATCCCAAGCGTCCTCTTCCACACTTGGCTATGCATCTGCAGCACCCTGCCGTGGGTGCCCGCTCCAGCTG
TCCTGGCGATTACCCCTCCCCACCAAGTTCAGCACATTCGAAGGCACCACACCTAGGGAGGTCCTTAGTG
GCCACGAGAATAGACAGCATTTCTGATTCCCGACTCTATGATAGTTCTCCTTCAAGACAAAGAAAGCCTT
ATTCTCGCCAGGAAGGCCTAGGAAGCTGGGGTAGGCCAAGCTATGGGCTGGAAGCATATGGCTATCGGCA
GACGTACTCCTTACCCGATAATTCCACGCCCCCATGCTATGAGTCGATCACCTTCCAGAGCCTGCCTGAG
CAGCAGGAACCCACCTGGAGAATCCCCTACTGTGGAATGCCACACGATCCTCCAAGGTACCAGGACAACC
GAGAGAAGATTTTTATCAATTTGTGTAACATCTTCCCCCCTGACCTTGTGAGGCTCGTCATGAAAAGGAA
TCCTCATATGACGGATGCCCAGCAGCTCGCCGCAGCCATCTTAGTGGAGAAATCGCAGCTGGGTTACGGA
GGCTCCTCCGGCTATCCGTATGATGTGCCGGATTATGCGTGATCGAGCATGCATCTAGAGGGCCCTATTC
TATAGTGTCACCTAAATGCTAGAGCTCGCTGATCAGCCTCGACTGTGCCTTCTAGTTGCCAGCCATCTGT
TGTTTGCCCCTCCCCCGTGCCTTCCTTGACCCTGGAAGGTGCCACTCCCACTGTCCTTTCCTAATAAAAT
GAGGAAATTGCATCGCATTGTCTGAGTAGGTGTCATTCTATTCTGGGGGGTGGGGTGGGGCAGGACAGCA
AGGGGGAGGATTGGGAAGACAATAGCAGGCATGCTGGGGATGCGGTGGGCTCTATGGCTTCTGAGGCGGA
AAGAACCAGCTGGGGCTCTAGGGGGTATCCCC
[124 nt withheld, positions 6963-7086]
C
[91 nt withheld, positions 7088-7178]
A
[49 nt withheld, positions 7180-7228]
CCTTTGACGTTGGAGTCCACGTTCTTT
[37 nt withheld, positions 7256-7292]
ACCCTATCTCGGTCTATTCTTTTGATTTATAAGGGATTTTGCCGATTTCGGCCTATTGGTTAAAAAATGA
GCTGATTTAACAAAAATTTAACGCGAATTAATTCTGTGGAATGTGTGTCAGTTAGGGTGTGGAAAGTCCC
CAGGCTCCCCAGCAGGCAGAAGTATGCAAAGCATGCATCTCAATTAGTCAGCAACCAGGTGTGGAAAGTC
CCCAGGCTCCCCAGCAGGCAGAAGTATGCAAAGCATGCATCTCAATTAGTCAGCAACCATAGTCCCGCCC
CTAACTCCGCCCATCCCGCCCCTAACTCCGCCCAGTTCCGCCCATTCTCCGCCCCATGGCTGACTAATTT
TTTTTATTTATGCAGAGGCCGAGGCCGCCTCTGCCTCTGAGCTATTCCAGAAGTAGTGAGGAGGCTTTTT
TGGAGGCCTAGGCTTTTGCAAAAAGCTCCCGGGAGCTTGTATATCCATTTTCGGATCTGATCAAGAGACA
GGATGAGGATCGTTTCGCATGATTGAACAAGATGGATTGCACGCAGGTTCTCCGGCCGCTTGGGTGGAGA
GGCTATTCGGCTATGACTGGGCACAACAGACAATCGGCTGCTCTGATGCCGCCGTGTTCCGGCTGTCAGC
GCAGGGGCGCCCGGTTCTTTTTGTCAAGACCGACCTGTCCGGTGCCCTGAATGAACTGCAGGACGAGGCA
GCGCGGCTATCGTGGCTGGCCACGACGGGCGTTCCTTGCGCAGCTGTGCTCGACGTTGTCACTGAAGCGG
GAAGGGACTGGCTGCTATTGGGCGAAGTGCCGGGGCAGGATCTCCTGTCATCTCACCTTGCTCCTGCCGA
GAAAGTATCCATCATGGCTGATGCAAT
Features (pLannotate 1.2.2; 21 found; start..end, strand, type, name):
    457..615     +  CDS            ble (fragment): BLE_KLEPN - Experimental evidence at protein level: Swiss-Prot protein existence level 1. Binding protein with a strong affinity to the bleomycin family of antibiotics. Binds to CL990; an antimitotic-antibiotic compound. From Klebsiella pneumoniae.
    610..731     +  polyA_signal   SV40 poly(A) signal: SV40 polyadenylation signal
    804..820     -  protein_bind   lac operator: The lac repressor binds to the lac operator to inhibit transcription in E. coli. This inhibition can be relieved by adding lactose or isopropyl-β-D-thiogalactopyranoside (IPTG). lac repressor encoded by lacI
    828..858     -  promoter       lac promoter: promoter for the E. coli lac operon
    873..894     -  protein_bind   CAP binding site: CAP binding activates transcription in the presence of cAMP. E. coli catabolite activator protein
    907..999     -  CDS            lacI (fragment): lac repressor; lacI; The lac repressor binds to the lac operator to inhibit transcription in E. coli. This inhibition can be relieved by adding lactose or isopropyl-β-D-thiogalactopyranoside (IPTG).
   1182..1770    -  rep_origin     ori: high-copy-number ColE1/pMB1/pBR322/pUC origin of replication
   1941..2801    -  CDS            AmpR: β-lactamase; bla; confers resistance to ampicillin, carbenicillin, and related antibiotics
   2802..2906    -  promoter       AmpR promoter: bla
   2965..3017    -  misc_feature   bom (fragment): basis of mobility region from pBR322
   3172..3551    +  enhancer       CMV enhancer: human cytomegalovirus immediate early enhancer
   3552..3755    +  promoter       CMV promoter: human cytomegalovirus (CMV) immediate early promoter
   3751..3784    +  LTR            5' LTR (truncated) (fragment): truncated 5' long terminal repeat (LTR) from HIV-1
   3800..3818    +  promoter       T7 promoter: promoter for bacteriophage T7 RNA polymerase
   3926..6577    +  CDS            Zc3h12c: ZC12C_MOUSE - Also known as Kiaa1726. Experimental evidence at protein level: Swiss-Prot protein existence level 1. May function as RNase and regulate the levels of target RNA species. From Mus musculus (Mouse).
   6649..6667    -  promoter       SP6 promoter: promoter for bacteriophage SP6 RNA polymerase
   6693..6917    +  polyA_signal   bGH poly(A) signal: bovine growth hormone polyadenylation signal
   6921..6942    +  promoter       SV40 promoter (fragment): SV40 enhancer and early promoter
   6963..7391    +  rep_origin     f1 ori (sequence partly withheld): f1 bacteriophage origin of replication; arrow indicates direction of (+) strand synthesis
   7405..7734    +  promoter       SV40 promoter: SV40 enhancer and early promoter
   7801..433     +  CDS            neo (across the origin): KKA2_KLEPN - Also known as kan, nptII. Experimental evidence at protein level: Swiss-Prot protein existence level 1. Resistance to kanamycin, neomycin, paromomycin, ribostamycin, butirosin and gentamicin B. From Klebsiella pneumoniae.
