[The description below was written by a language model from this plasmid's Addgene catalogue record and pLannotate feature annotations shown in this document.]
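Description:
pCDNA3-FLAG-Regnase-3-HA_full-length is a mammalian expression plasmid of about 8.2 kb, built on the Invitrogen pCDNA3 backbone, that carries the full-length mouse Zc3h12c coding sequence (also called Regnase-3, Reg-3 or Mcpip3). It is propagated in E. coli through a high-copy ColE1/pUC-type origin and selected with ampicillin via the AmpR (β-lactamase) gene and its own promoter. An f1 origin is also present, which in principle allows single-stranded DNA production. Short fragments annotated as lac promoter/operator, lacI, bom, ble and an HIV-1 LTR are backbone remnants or incidental sequence matches and are not functional parts of the design.

The expression cassette consists of the human CMV immediate-early enhancer and promoter, followed by a T7 promoter, the Zc3h12c open reading frame, a reverse-oriented SP6 promoter and the bovine growth hormone polyadenylation signal. According to the catalogue entry the protein carries a FLAG tag at its N terminus and an HA tag at its C terminus. The automated feature table does not annotate these tags separately, but the stated insert size is somewhat larger than the annotated coding region, which is consistent with flanking tag sequence. The dual tags allow detection or immunoprecipitation from either end of the protein, which is useful for confirming that the full-length product is intact. A second cassette, with the SV40 early promoter driving the neomycin phosphotransferase gene and ending in an SV40 poly(A) signal, permits G418 selection of stably transfected mammalian cells.

Zc3h12c is annotated as a probable RNase that regulates target RNA levels. The associated study examined the interplay between Regnase-1 and Regnase-3 in mast cell survival and cytokine expression. The plasmid is therefore suited to overexpressing tagged full-length Regnase-3 in transfected mammalian cells.
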