Addgene plasmid #222656: pCDNA3-FLAG-Regnase-3-HA_full-length
Purpose: Mammalian expression vector to express full-length Regnase-3 tagged with FLAG at N-term and HA at C-term
Depositing lab: Silvia Monticelli. Depositing organization: Institute for Research in Biomedicine, Switzerland. Publication: Crosstalk between Regnase-1 and -3 shapes mast cell survival and cytokine expression. Bataclan M, Leoni C, Moro SG, Pecoraro M, Wong EH, Heissmeyer V, Monticelli S. Life Sci Alliance. 2024 Jun 3;7(8):e202402784. doi: 10.26508/lsa.202402784. Print 2024 Aug. PubMed 38830770.
Backbone
  Vector backbone: pCDNA3
  Backbone manufacturer: Invitrogen
  Backbone size w/o insert (bp): 5432
  Total vector size (bp): 8160
  Vector type: Mammalian Expression
Growth in bacteria
  Bacterial resistance: Ampicillin, 100 μg/mL
  Growth temperature: 37°C
  Growth strain: NEB Stable
  Copy number: High Copy
Gene/Insert
  Gene/Insert name: Zc3h12c (alt name: Mcpip3, Reg-3)
  Species: M. musculus (mouse)
  Insert size (bp): 2754
  Entrez Gene: Zc3h12c (a.k.a. A230108E06, C230027N18Rik, mKIAA1726)
  Promoter: CMV
  Tag / fusion protein: FLAG (N terminal on insert); HA (C terminal on insert)
  Cloning method: Other
  Sequencing primers: 5′ TAATACGACTCACTATAGGG
Terms and licenses: Academic/Nonprofit Terms; Industry Terms: Not Available to Industry
How to cite: pCDNA3-FLAG-Regnase-3-HA_full-length was a gift from Silvia Monticelli (Addgene plasmid # 222656 ; http://n2t.net/addgene:222656 ; RRID:Addgene_222656)
